Addgene plasmid #243938: pUPD3_PARTPRM_J23108
Purpose: GoldenBraid2.0 Constitutive promoter, lacking ribosome binding site.
Depositing lab: Christophe Herman. Depositing organization: Baylor College of Medicine. Publication: GoldenBraid2.0 E. coli: a comprehensive and characterized toolkit for enterics. Cooke MB, Welch KT, Ramirez LD, Wen AX, Marciano DC, Herman C. Synth Biol (Oxf). 2025 Aug 14;10(1):ysaf015. doi: 10.1093/synbio/ysaf015. eCollection 2025. PubMed 40927394.
Backbone
  Vector backbone: pUPD3
  Vector type: Bacterial Expression
Growth in bacteria
  Bacterial resistance: Chloramphenicol, 25 μg/mL
  Growth temperature: 37°C
  Growth strain: DH5alpha
  Copy number: High Copy
Gene/Insert
  Gene/Insert name: J23108
  Species: Synthetic
  Insert size (bp): 36
  Cloning method: Golden Gate
Terms and licenses: Academic/Nonprofit Terms; Industry Terms: Not Available to Industry
How to cite: pUPD3_PARTPRM_J23108 was a gift from Christophe Herman (Addgene plasmid # 243938 ; http://n2t.net/addgene:243938 ; RRID:Addgene_243938)
