[The description below was written by a language model from this plasmid's Addgene catalogue record and pLannotate feature annotations shown in this document.]
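Description:
pUPD3_PARTPRM_J23108 is a small (about 2.4 kb) GoldenBraid2.0 part-domestication plasmid that stores a single basic DNA part, the synthetic constitutive bacterial promoter J23108, in the pUPD3 entry vector. It belongs to a GoldenBraid2.0 toolkit adapted for E. coli and other enteric bacteria. The plasmid is maintained at high copy through a ColE1/pUC-type origin and is selected with chloramphenicol via a cat gene driven by its native cat promoter. An f1 phage origin is also present, a common backbone remnant that permits single-stranded DNA production.

The insert is only 36 bp, is recorded as synthetic, and was introduced by Golden Gate cloning. The record notes that this promoter part deliberately lacks a ribosome binding site, so it supplies transcription initiation only. A separate RBS part must be combined with it and a coding sequence when a transcriptional unit is assembled, which lets users vary promoter strength and translation initiation independently. The automated annotation labels the insert region as the J23119 promoter. This most likely reflects the close sequence similarity among members of the J23100-series constitutive promoter family rather than a different insert, and the catalogue identity is J23108.

Flanking the part are T7 and SP6 phage promoters and a short lacZα fragment, which are leftovers of the cloning site of the entry vector, along with a small tet promoter fragment. None of these is part of the functional payload. The plasmid is not an expression construct in itself. It is a source of a standardized promoter module to be released and assembled by Type IIS restriction–ligation into higher-level GoldenBraid vectors for constitutive gene expression in bacteria.
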