Features (pLannotate 1.2.2; 9 found; start..end, strand, type, name):
     13..46      +  promoter       J23119 promoter: bacterial promoter (Registry of Standard Biological Parts BBa J23119)
     88..106     -  promoter       SP6 promoter: promoter for bacteriophage SP6 RNA polymerase
    253..841     -  rep_origin     ori: high-copy-number ColE1/pMB1/pBR322/pUC origin of replication
    956..1058    +  promoter       cat promoter: promoter of the E. coli cat gene encoding chloramphenicol acetyltransferase
   1059..1715    +  CDS            cat: CAT_ECOLX - Experimental evidence at protein level: Swiss-Prot protein existence level 1. This enzyme is an effector of chloramphenicol resistance in bacteria. From Escherichia coli. This protein is used as a marker in many commonly used cloning vectors, such as pACYC184.
   1803..1820    -  promoter       tet promoter (fragment): E. coli promoter for tetracycline efflux protein gene
   1831..2286    +  rep_origin     f1 ori (sequence partly withheld): f1 bacteriophage origin of replication; arrow indicates direction of (+) strand synthesis
   2305..2326    -  CDS            lacZα (fragment): LacZα fragment of β-galactosidase; lacZ fragment
   2329..2347    +  promoter       T7 promoter: promoter for bacteriophage T7 RNA polymerase
>Addgene plasmid #243938 | pUPD3_PARTPRM_J23108 | addgene full sequence | sequence record 487751 | Addgene NGS Result
GGTCTCGGGAGCTGACAGCTAGCTCAGTCCTAGGTATAATGCTAGCTCAAACGAGACCACTCATCGCCCA
ATCACTAGTGAATTCGTTCTATAGTGTCACCTAAATACCATAGAGCCGTTGGTCATAGCTGTTTCCTGTC
CAGGCATCATGACACGGTTATCCACAGAATCAGGGGATAACGCAGGAAAGAACATGTGAGCAAAAGGCCA
GCAAAAGGCCAGGAACCGTAAAAAGGCCGCGTTGCTGGCGTTTTTCCATAGGCTCCGCCCCCCTGACGAG
CATCACAAAAATCGACGCTCAAGTCAGAGGTGGCGAAACCCGACAGGACTATAAAGATACCAGGCGTTTC
CCCCTGGAAGCTCCCTCGTGCGCTCTCCTGTTCCGACCCTGCCGCTTACCGGATACCTGTCCGCCTTTCT
CCCTTCGGGAAGCGTGGCGCTTTCTCATAGCTCACGCTGTAGGTATCTCAGTTCGGTGTAGGTCGTTCGC
TCCAAGCTGGGCTGTGTGCACGAACCCCCCGTTCAGCCCGACCGCTGCGCCTTATCCGGTAACTATCGTC
TTGAGTCCAACCCGGTAAGACACGACTTATCGCCACTGGCAGCAGCCACTGGTAACAGGATTAGCAGAGC
GAGGTATGTAGGCGGTGCTACAGAGTTCTTGAAGTGGTGGCCTAACTACGGCTACACTAGAAGAACAGTA
TTTGGTATCTGCGCTCTGCTGAAGCCAGTTACCTTCGGAAAAAGAGTTGGTAGCTCTTGATCCGGCAAAC
AAACCACCGCTGGTAGCGGTGGTTTTTTTGTTTGCAAGCAGCAGATTACGCGCAGAAAAAAAGGATCTCA
AGAAGATCCTTTGATCTTTTCTACGGGGTCTGACGCTCAGTGGAACGAAAACTCACGTTAAGGGATTTTG
GTCATGAGATTATCAAAAAGGATCTTCACCTAGATCCTTTTGTGATGATCGGCACGTAAGAGGTTCCAAC
TTTCACCATAATGAAATAAGATCACTACCGGGCGTATTTTTTGAGTTATCGAGATTTTCAGGAGCTAAGG
AAGCTAAAATGGAGAAAAAAATCACTGGATATACCACCGTTGATATATCCCAATGGCATCGTAAAGAACA
TTTTGAGGCATTTCAGTCAGTTGCTCAATGTACCTATAACCAGACCGTTCAGCTGGATATTACGGCCTTT
TTAAAGACCGTAAAGAAAAATAAGCACAAGTTTTATCCGGCCTTTATTCACATTCTTGCCCGCCTGATGA
ATGCTCATCCGGAATTCCGTATGGCAATGAAAGACGGTGAGCTGGTGATATGGGATAGTGTTCACCCTTG
TTACACCGTTTTCCATGAGCAAACTGAAACGTTTTCATCGCTCTGGAGTGAATACCACGACGATTTCCGG
CAGTTTCTACACATATATTCGCAAGATGTGGCGTGTTACGGTGAAAACCTGGCCTATTTCCCTAAAGGGT
TTATTGAGAATATGTTTTTCGTGTCAGCCAATCCCTGGGTGAGTTTCACCAGTTTTGATTTAAACGTGGC
CAATATGGACAACTTCTTCGCCCCCGTTTTCACCATGGGCAAATATTATACGCAAGGCGACAAGGTGCTG
ATGCCGCTGGCGATTCAGGTTCATCATGCCGTTTGTGATGGCTTCCATGTCGGCAGAATGCTTAATGAAT
TACAACAGTACTGCGATGAGTGGCAGGGCGGGGCGTAATTTTTTTAAGGCAGTTATTGGTGCCCTTAAAC
GCCTGGTTGCTACGCCTGAATAAGTGATAATAAGCGGATGAATGGCAGAAATTCGATGATAAGCTGTCAA
ACATGATGT
[125 nt withheld, positions 1830-1954]
C
[91 nt withheld, positions 1956-2046]
AGGGTGATGGTTCACGTAGTGGGCCAGCGCCCTGATAGACGGTTTTTCGCCCTTTGACGTTGGAGTCCAC
GTTCTTT
[37 nt withheld, positions 2124-2160]
ACCCTATCTCGGTCTATTCTTTTGATTTATAAGGGATTTTGCCGATTTCGGCCTATTGGTTAAAAAATGA
GCTGATTTAACAAAAATTTAACGCGAATTTTAACAAAATATTAACGCTTACAATTTTAACATTGTAGAAA
CGCATGTAAAACGACGGCCAGTGAATTGTAATACGACTCACTATAGGGTGAATTCCGCTTAGGACCTTAG
ATATTGATCTCAA
